Addgene plasmid #141816: TFORF1352
Purpose: Lentiviral vector for overexpressing transcription factor ORFs with unique 24-bp barcodes. Barcodes facilitate identification of transcription factors in pooled screens.
Depositing lab: Feng Zhang. Depositing organization: Broad Institute. Publication: A transcription factor atlas of directed differentiation. Joung J, Ma S, Tay T, Geiger-Schuller KR, Kirchgatterer PC, Verdine VK, Guo B, Arias-Garcia MA, Allen WE, Singh A, Kuksenko O, Abudayyeh OO, Gootenberg JS, Fu Z, Macrae RK, Buenrostro JD, Regev A, Zhang F. Cell. 2023 Jan 5;186(1):209-229.e26. doi: 10.1016/j.cell.2022.11.026. PubMed 36608654.
Backbone
  Vector backbone: pLX_TRC317
  Backbone manufacturer: Broad Institute Genetic Perturbation Platform
  Backbone size w/o insert (bp): 8264
  Vector type: Mammalian Expression, Lentiviral
  Selectable markers: Puromycin
Growth in bacteria
  Bacterial resistance: Ampicillin, 100 μg/mL
  Growth temperature: 37°C
  Growth strain: NEB Stable
  Copy number: High Copy
Gene/Insert
  Gene/Insert name: POGZ
  Species: H. sapiens (human)
  Insert size (bp): 4334
  Entrez Gene: POGZ (a.k.a. MRD37, WHSUS, ZNF280E, ZNF635, ZNF635m)
  Promoter: EF1a
  Cloning method: Unknown
  Sequencing primers: 5′ GGGTGGAGACTGAAGTTAGGCCAG; 3′ CACATAGCGTAAAAGGAGCAACATAG
Terms and licenses: Academic/Nonprofit Terms; Industry Terms: Not Available to Industry
Depositor comments: NM_015100,XM_005244999,XM_005245000,XM_005245001,ENST00000271715 . The transcription factor ORF portion of this plasmid was synthesized by Genewiz. Please test multiple small colonies in case of plasmid recombination. To make this collection available in a timely manner, a portion of this collection was not fully sequenced by Addgene. If an Addgene verified full plasmid sequence is not available, please contact us prior to placing an order to request the full sequence.
How to cite: TFORF1352 was a gift from Feng Zhang (Addgene plasmid # 141816 ; http://n2t.net/addgene:141816 ; RRID:Addgene_141816)
