[The description below was written by a language model from this plasmid's Addgene catalogue record and pLannotate feature annotations shown in this document.]
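Description:
TFORF1352 is a lentiviral mammalian expression plasmid built on the pLX_TRC317 backbone that carries the human POGZ open reading frame, one member of a barcoded transcription factor ORF collection. The sequenced plasmid is about 12.6 kb. It is maintained in E. coli through a high-copy ColE1/pUC-type origin with ampicillin selection (AmpR under its own bla promoter), and it also retains an f1 origin and remnants of a lac/lacZα cloning region flanked by T3 and T7 promoters. The depositor warns that the plasmid can recombine in bacteria, a common issue with LTR-containing vectors.

The viral portion follows a third-generation, self-inactivating layout. An RSV promoter drives a truncated HIV-1 5' LTR, followed by the Ψ packaging signal with a gag fragment, the Rev response element, a cPPT/CTS, and a ΔU3 3' LTR followed by an SV40 polyadenylation signal. Within the transfer region, an SV40 promoter/origin segment sits upstream of the puromycin N-acetyltransferase gene, giving puromycin selection of transduced cells. Downstream, the EF-1α promoter drives the POGZ coding sequence, which is followed by a WPRE that enhances transcript stability and expression. POGZ is annotated as a zinc finger protein involved in kinetochore assembly, sister chromatid cohesion and mitotic chromosome segregation.

According to the record, each ORF in the collection is paired with a unique 24-bp barcode so that the transcription factor can be identified in pooled overexpression screens. The barcode is not annotated in the feature table, so its position is not stated; only a short U6 promoter fragment is annotated between the ORF and the WPRE. The vector is intended for constitutive POGZ overexpression, for example in directed differentiation screens.
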