Features (pLannotate 1.2.2; 31 found; start..end, strand, type, name):
      5..231     +  promoter       RSV promoter: Rous sarcoma virus enhancer/promoter
    232..412     +  LTR            5' LTR (truncated): truncated 5' long terminal repeat (LTR) from HIV-1
    459..584     +  misc_feature   HIV-1 Ψ: packaging signal of human immunodeficiency virus type 1
    568..931     +  CDS            HIV-1 gag (fragment): gag protein from human immunodeficiency virus 1; gag
   1077..1310    +  misc_feature   RRE: The Rev response element (RRE) of HIV-1 allows for Rev-dependent mRNA export from the nucleus to the cytoplasm.
   1687..1713    +  CDS            Rev (fragment): human immunodeficiency virus 1 (HIV-1) Rev protein; rev; enhances nuclear export of unspliced and incompletely spliced viral mRNAs
   1720..1743    +  promoter       SV40 promoter (fragment): SV40 early promoter
   1744..1815    +  promoter       SV40 promoter (fragment): SV40 enhancer and early promoter
   1839..1974    +  rep_origin     SV40 ori: SV40 origin of replication
   2020..2616    +  CDS            PuroR (fragment): puromycin N-acetyltransferase; pac from Streptomyces; confers resistance to puromycin
   2665..2782    +  misc_feature   cPPT/CTS: central polypurine tract and central termination sequence of HIV-1
   2847..2913    +  CDS            small t antigen (fragment): SV40 (simian virus 40) small t antigen
   2920..4098    +  promoter       EF-1α promoter: strong constitutive promoter for human elongation factor EF-1α
   4115..8344    +  CDS            POGZ: POGZ_HUMAN - Also known as KIAA0461, SUHW5, ZNF280E, ZNF635. Experimental evidence at protein level: Swiss-Prot protein existence level 1. Plays a role in mitotic cell cycle progression and is involved in kinetochore assembly and mitotic sister chromatid cohesion. Probably through its association with CBX5 plays a role in mitotic chromosome segregation by regulating aurora kinase B/AURKB activation and AURKB and CBX5 dissociation from chromosome arms. From Homo sapiens (Human).
   8360..8413    +  promoter       U6 promoter (fragment): RNA polymerase III promoter for human U6 snRNA
   8455..9043    +  misc_feature   WPRE: woodchuck hepatitis virus posttranscriptional regulatory element
   9094..9113    +  misc_feature   cPPT/CTS (fragment): central polypurine tract and central termination sequence of HIV-1
   9115..9348    +  LTR            3' LTR (ΔU3): self-inactivating 3' long terminal repeat (LTR) from HIV-1
   9426..9547    +  polyA_signal   SV40 poly(A) signal: SV40 polyadenylation signal
   9587..9722    +  rep_origin     SV40 ori: SV40 origin of replication
   9743..9761    -  promoter       T7 promoter: promoter for bacteriophage T7 RNA polymerase
   9769..9924    +  CDS            lacZα (fragment): LacZα fragment of β-galactosidase; lacZ fragment
   9929..10357   +  rep_origin     f1 ori (sequence partly withheld): f1 bacteriophage origin of replication; arrow indicates direction of (+) strand synthesis
  10410..10514   +  promoter       AmpR promoter: bla
  10515..11375   +  CDS            AmpR: β-lactamase; bla; confers resistance to ampicillin, carbenicillin, and related antibiotics
  11546..12134   +  rep_origin     ori: high-copy-number ColE1/pMB1/pBR322/pUC origin of replication
  12317..12409   +  CDS            lacI (fragment): lac repressor; lacI; The lac repressor binds to the lac operator to inhibit transcription in E. coli. This inhibition can be relieved by adding lactose or isopropyl-β-D-thiogalactopyranoside (IPTG).
  12422..12443   +  protein_bind   CAP binding site: CAP binding activates transcription in the presence of cAMP. E. coli catabolite activator protein
  12458..12488   +  promoter       lac promoter: promoter for the E. coli lac operon
  12492..12514   +  protein_bind   lac operator (fragment): The lac repressor binds to the lac operator to inhibit transcription in E. coli. This inhibition can be relieved by adding lactose or isopropyl-β-D-thiogalactopyranoside (IPTG). lac repressor encoded by lacI
  12557..12575   +  promoter       T3 promoter: promoter for bacteriophage T3 RNA polymerase
>Addgene plasmid #141816 | TFORF1352 | addgene full sequence | sequence record 413876 | Addgene NGS Result
TTAATGTAGTCTTATGCAATACTCTTGTAGTCTTGCAACATGGTAACGATGAGTTAGCAACATGCCTTAC
AAGGAGAGAAAAAGCACCGTGCATGCCGATTGGTGGAAGTAAGGTGGTACGATCGTGCCTTATTAGGAAG
GCAACAGACGGGTCTGACATGGATTGGACGAACCACTGAATTGCCGCATTGCAGAGATATTGTATTTAAG
TGCCTAGCTCGATACATAAACGGGTCTCTCTGGTTAGACCAGATCTGAGCCTGGGAGCTCTCTGGCTAAC
TAGGGAACCCACTGCTTAAGCCTCAATAAAGCTTGCCTTGAGTGCTTCAAGTAGTGTGTGCCCGTCTGTT
GTGTGACTCTGGTAACTAGAGATCCCTCAGACCCTTTTAGTCAGTGTGGAAAATCTCTAGCAGTGGCGCC
CGAACAGGGACTTGAAAGCGAAAGGGAAACCAGAGGAGCTCTCTCGACGCAGGACTCGGCTTGCTGAAGC
GCGCACGGCAAGAGGCGAGGGGCGGCGACTGGTGAGTACGCCAAAAATTTTGACTAGCGGAGGCTAGAAG
GAGAGAGATGGGTGCGAGAGCGTCAGTATTAAGCGGGGGAGAATTAGATCGCGATGGGAAAAAATTCGGT
TAAGGCCAGGGGGAAAGAAAAAATATAAATTAAAACATATAGTATGGGCAAGCAGGGAGCTAGAACGATT
CGCAGTTAATCCTGGCCTGTTAGAAACATCAGAAGGCTGTAGACAAATACTGGGACAGCTACAACCATCC
CTTCAGACAGGATCAGAAGAACTTAGATCATTATATAATACAGTAGCAACCCTCTATTGTGTGCATCAAA
GGATAGAGATAAAAGACACCAAGGAAGCTTTAGACAAGATAGAGGAAGAGCAAAACAAAAGTAAGACCAC
CGCACAGCAAGCGGCCGCTGATCTTCAGACCTGGAGGAGGAGATATGAGGGACAATTGGAGAAGTGAATT
ATATAAATATAAAGTAGTAAAAATTGAACCATTAGGAGTAGCACCCACCAAGGCAAAGAGAAGAGTGGTG
CAGAGAGAAAAAAGAGCAGTGGGAATAGGAGCTTTGTTCCTTGGGTTCTTGGGAGCAGCAGGAAGCACTA
TGGGCGCAGCGTCAATGACGCTGACGGTACAGGCCAGACAATTATTGTCTGGTATAGTGCAGCAGCAGAA
CAATTTGCTGAGGGCTATTGAGGCGCAACAGCATCTGTTGCAACTCACAGTCTGGGGCATCAAGCAGCTC
CAGGCAAGAATCCTGGCTGTGGAAAGATACCTAAAGGATCAACAGCTCCTGGGGATTTGGGGTTGCTCTG
GAAAACTCATTTGCACCACTGCTGTGCCTTGGAATGCTAGTTGGAGTAATAAATCTCTGGAACAGATTTG
GAATCACACGACCTGGATGGAGTGGGACAGAGAAATTAACAATTACACAAGCTTAATACACTCCTTAATT
GAAGAATCGCAAAACCAGCAAGAAAAGAATGAACAAGAATTATTGGAATTAGATAAATGGGCAAGTTTGT
GGAATTGGTTTAACATAACAAATTGGCTGTGGTATATAAAATTATTCATAATGATAGTAGGAGGCTTGGT
AGGTTTAAGAATAGTTTTTGCTGTACTTTCTATAGTGAATAGAGTTAGGCAGGGATATTCACCATTATCG
TTTCAGACCCACCTCCCAACCCCGAGGGGACCCATGCATTGCATCTCAATTAGTCAGCAACCAGGTGTGG
AAAGTCCCCAGGCTCCCCAGCAGGCAGAAGTATGCAAAGCATGCGTCTCAATTAGTCAGCAACCATAGTC
CCGCCCCTAACTCCGCCCATCCCGCCCCTAACTCCGCCCAGTTCCGCCCATTCTCCGCCCCATGGCTGAC
TAATTTTTTTTATTTATGCAGAGGCCGAGGCCGCCTCGGCCTCTGAGCTATTCCAGAAGTAGTGAGGAGG
CTTTTTTGGAGGCCTAGGCTTTTGCAAAAAGCTTTCTAGAGGTACCACCGGAGCTTACCATGACCGAGTA
CAAGCCCACGGTGCGCCTCGCCACCCGCGACGACGTCCCCAGGGCCGTACGCACCCTCGCCGCCGCGTTC
GCCGACTACCCCGCCACGCGCCACACCGTCGATCCGGACCGCCACATCGAGCGGGTCACCGAGCTGCAAG
AACTCTTCCTCACGCGCGTCGGGCTCGACATCGGCAAGGTGTGGGTCGCGGACGACGGCGCCGCCGTGGC
GGTCTGGACCACGCCGGAGAGCGTCGAAGCGGGGGCGGTGTTCGCCGAGATCGGCCCGCGCATGGCCGAG
TTGAGCGGTTCCCGGCTGGCCGCGCAGCAACAGATGGAAGGCCTCCTGGCGCCGCACCGGCCCAAGGAGC
CCGCGTGGTTCCTGGCCACCGTCGGCGTCTCGCCCGACCACCAGGGCAAGGGTCTGGGCAGCGCCGTCGT
GCTCCCCGGAGTGGAGGCGGCCGAGCGCGCCGGGGTGCCCGCCTTCCTGGAGACCTCCGCGCCCCGCAAC
CTCCCCTTCTACGAGCGGCTCGGCTTCACCGTCACCGCCGACGTCGAGGTGCCCGAAGGACCGCGCACCT
GGTGCATGACCCGCAAGCCCGGTGCCAGTTAACGAATTCTAGATCTTGAGACAAATGGCAGTATTCATCC
ACAATTTTAAAAGAAAAGGGGGGATTGGGGGGTACAGTGCAGGGGAAAGAATAGTAGACATAATAGCAAC
AGACATACAAACTAAAGAATTACAAAAACAAATTACAAAAATTCAAAATTTTCGGGTTTATTACAGGGAC
AGCAGAGATCCACTTTGGCGCCGGCTCGAGGCCTGCAGGTGCAAAGATGGATAAAGTTTTAAACAGAGAG
GAATCTTTGCAGCTAATGGACCTTCTAGGTCTTGAAAGGAGTGGGAATTGGCTCCGGTGCCCGTCAGTGG
GCAGAGCGCACATCGCCCACAGTCCCCGAGAAGTTGGGGGGAGGGGTCGGCAATTGAACCGGTGCCTAGA
GAAGGTGGCGCGGGGTAAACTGGGAAAGTGATGTCGTGTACTGGCTCCGCCTTTTTCCCGAGGGTGGGGG
AGAACCGTATATAAGTGCAGTAGTCGCCGTGAACGTTCTTTTTCGCAACGGGTTTGCCGCCAGAACACAG
GTAAGTGCCGTGTGTGGTTCCCGCGGGCCTGGCCTCTTTACGGGTTATGGCCCTTGCGTGCCTTGAATTA
CTTCCACCTGGCTGCAGTACGTGATTCTTGATCCCGAGCTTCGGGTTGGAAGTGGGTGGGAGAGTTCGAG
GCCTTGCGCTTAAGGAGCCCCTTCGCCTCGTGCTTGAGTTGAGGCCTGGCCTGGGCGCTGGGGCCGCCGC
GTGCGAATCTGGTGGCACCTTCGCGCCTGTCTCGCTGCTTTCGATAAGTCTCTAGCCATTTAAAATTTTT
GATGACCTGCTGCGACGCTTTTTTTCTGGCAAGATAGTCTTGTAAATGCGGGCCAAGATCTGCACACTGG
TATTTCGGTTTTTGGGGCCGCGGGCGGCGACGGGGCCCGTGCGTCCCAGCGCACATGTTCGGCGAGGCGG
GGCCTGCGAGCGCGGCCACCGAGAATCGGACGGGGGTAGTCTCAAGCTGGCCGGCCTGCTCTGGTGCCTG
GCCTCGCGCCGCCGTGTATCGCCCCGCCCTGGGCGGCAAGGCTGGCCCGGTCGGCACCAGTTGCGTGAGC
GGAAAGATGGCCGCTTCCCGGCCCTGCTGCAGGGAGCTCAAAATGGAGGACGCGGCGCTCGGGAGAGCGG
GCGGGTGAGTCACCCACACAAAGGAAAAGGGCCTTTCCGTCCTCAGCCGTCGCTTCATGTGACTCCACGG
AGTACCGGGCGCCGTCCAGGCACCTCGATTAGTTCTCGAGCTTTTGGAGTACGTCGTCTTTAGGTTGGGG
GGAGGGGTTTTATGCGATGGAGTTTCCCCACACTGAGTGGGTGGAGACTGAAGTTAGGCCAGCTTGGCAC
TTGATGTAATTCTCCTTGGAATTTGCCCTTTTTGAGTTTGGATCTTGGTTCATTCTCAAGCCTCAGACAG
TGGTTCAAAGTTTTTTTCTTCCATTTCAGGTGTCGTGAGGCTAGCACCGCCACCATGGCGGACACCGACC
TGTTCATGGAATGTGAGGAGGAGGAGTTGGAGCCATGGCAGAAAATCAGTGATGTCATTGAGGACTCTGT
AGTTGAAGATTATAATTCAGTGGATAAAACTACCACAGTTTCTGTGAGCCAGCAGCCAGTCTCGGCTCCA
GTGCCCATCGCTGCCCATGCTTCTGTTGCTGGGCACCTCTCTACATCCACCACCGTTAGTAGCAGCGGGG
CACAGAACAGCGACAGTACAAAGAAGACTCTTGTCACACTAATTGCCAACAACAATGCTGGCAATCCTTT
GGTCCAGCAAGGTGGACAGCCACTCATCCTGACCCAGAATCCAGCCCCAGGTCTGGGCACAATGGTTACT
CAACCAGTATTGAGGCCTGTTCAGGTCATGCAGAATGCCAATCATGTGACTAGTTCCCCTGTGGCCTCAC
AACCAATATTTATCACTACGCAGGGATTTCCTGTAAGGAATGTCCGGCCTGTACAAAATGCAATGAATCA
GGTTGGGATTGTGCTGAACGTACAGCAAGGCCAAACGGTTAGACCAATTACACTAGTTCCAGCCCCAGGT
ACCCAGTTTGTTAAGCCGACAGTTGGAGTTCCACAAGTGTTCTCCCAGATGACCCCTGTGAGGCCAGGCT
CCACAATGCCTGTGAGGCCCACCACCAACACCTTCACCACCGTCATCCCGGCCACTCTTACCATTCGAAG
CACCGTCCCACAGTCCCAGTCCCAGCAGACCAAGTCCACTCCCAGCACTTCTACCACTCCCACTGCCACA
CAGCCAACCTCACTGGGGCAACTAGCTGTTCAGTCTCCAGGCCAGTCAAACCAGACCACGAATCCCAAGC
TAGCTCCCTCCTTCCCCTCTCCACCTGCAGTGAGCATTGCCAGCTTTGTCACTGTGAAGCGACCTGGTGT
TACAGGCGAAAATAGCAATGAAGTGGCCAAATTGGTGAATACCCTTAACACCATCCCTTCCCTGGGCCAG
AGTCCTGGGCCAGTGGTGGTGTCCAACAACAGCTCTGCTCATGGCTCTCAAAGAACCAGCGGACCTGAGT
CTTCAATGAAAGTGACCTCTTCCATCCCAGTATTTGACCTCCAGGATGGTGGACGGAAAATATGTCCACG
ATGTAATGCTCAATTTCGTGTTACTGAAGCTTTGAGAGGTCACATGTGTTACTGTTGCCCAGAAATGGTT
GAATACCAGAAGAAAGGAAAGTCCCTGGATTCAGAACCCAGTGTCCCATCAGCAGCAAAGCCCCCATCCC
CTGAGAAAACAGCTCCTGTTGCTTCCACACCCTCTTCTACACCTATTCCTGCTCTGTCACCGCCTACCAA
AGTACCAGAACCAAATGAGAACGTGGGCGATGCCGTCCAGACCAAACTCATTATGCTTGTAGATGACTTC
TACTATGGACGGGATGGTGGCAAAGTAGCCCAGCTCACAAATTTCCCTAAGGTCGCCACATCTTTCCGAT
GCCCACATTGTACCAAAAGGCTAAAAAACAATATTCGATTCATGAACCATATGAAACACCACGTAGAACT
CGATCAGCAGAACGGTGAGGTAGATGGTCACACTATCTGCCAGCACTGTTACCGCCAGTTTTCCACTCCC
TTCCAGCTTCAGTGCCACTTGGAAAATGTTCATAGTCCCTATGAATCTACTACCAAGTGCAAGATCTGTG
AATGGGCGTTTGAAAGTGAGCCACTATTTCTCCAGCATATGAAGGATACTCATAAGCCTGGAGAGATGCC
TTATGTTTGCCAGGTGTGTCAATATCGCTCCTCACTCTACTCTGAGGTAGATGTCCATTTTCGGATGATC
CATGAGGATACCCGGCATCTGCTCTGCCCTTATTGCCTGAAGGTCTTCAAAAATGGCAATGCATTCCAAC
AGCATTACATGAGGCACCAGAAGAGAAATGTTTATCACTGCAACAAATGCCGGCTGCAGTTTCTCTTTGC
CAAGGACAAAATTGAACACAAGCTTCAACACCATAAAACCTTCCGTAAACCCAAGCAGCTGGAGGGCTTG
AAACCAGGCACCAAGGTGACAATCCGGGCTTCCCGAGGGCAGCCACGAACTGTTCCTGTATCCTCTAATG
ATACACCTCCCAGCGCCTTGCAGGAGGCAGCACCGCTGACCTCCTCAATGGACCCTCTGCCTGTCTTCCT
TTATCCCCCTGTCCAGCGCAGCATCCAGAAGAGAGCTGTTAGGAAAATGAGTGTCATGGGCCGGCAGACA
TGCCTGGAGTGCAGCTTCGAGATCCCAGACTTCCCTAATCATTTCCCTACTTACGTACACTGCTCTCTGT
GTCGCTATAGCACCTGCTGTTCTCGAGCTTATGCCAACCACATGATCAACAATCATGTTCCACGGAAGAG
CCCCAAGTATTTGGCTTTGTTTAAAAATTCTGTGAGTGGAATCAAGCTGGCCTGCACTTCATGTACCTTT
GTTACCTCTGTGGGCGATGCTATGGCCAAGCATTTGGTATTCAACCCCTCTCACAGATCCAGCAGCATCC
TGCCACGGGGACTCACTTGGATAGCTCACTCAAGGCATGGCCAGACTCGTGACCGAGTGCATGACCGGAA
CGTGAAGAATATGTACCCTCCTCCTTCCTTCCCCACTAACAAAGCTGCCACTGTGAAATCTGCGGGGGCC
ACCCCAGCTGAGCCTGAAGAGCTACTAACTCCCTTAGCCCCAGCACTCCCATCACCAGCCTCAACTGCAA
CCCCACCACCAACCCCCACTCACCCGCAGGCTTTAGCCCTTCCACCGCTGGCTACAGAGGGAGCCGAATG
TCTGAATGTTGATGATCAGGATGAAGGGAGCCCAGTCACCCAAGAACCTGAGCTAGCATCAGGTGGTGGT
GGTAGTGGTGGAGTTGGCAAAAAGGAGCAGCTGTCTGTGAAGAAGCTTCGAGTAGTACTGTTTGCTCTAT
GCTGCAATACAGAACAGGCAGCTGAACACTTCCGAAATCCCCAGCGACGTATTCGCCGTTGGCTTCGACG
TTTCCAGGCCTCCCAGGGGGAGAATCTAGAGGGCAAATATCTGAGCTTTGAGGCAGAAGAGAAACTGGCT
GAGTGGGTGCTAACCCAGCGCGAACAACAGCTACCTGTAAATGAGGAGACCTTGTTCCAGAAGGCCACCA
AAATAGGACGTTCTTTGGAAGGGGGGTTTAAGATCTCCTATGAGTGGGCTGTGCGTTTCATGCTGCGGCA
CCACCTGACTCCCCATGCCCGGCGAGCTGTGGCCCACACCCTACCTAAGGATGTAGCAGAGAATGCAGGA
CTCTTCATTGATTTTGTACAACGGCAGATTCACAACCAGGACTTACCCTTGTCTATGATTGTGGCTATTG
ATGAGATCTCTTTGTTCCTGGATACAGAGGTGCTGAGCAGTGATGATCGAAAGGAGAATGCCCTGCAGAC
AGTGGGCACAGGGGAACCTTGGTGTGATGTAGTCCTAGCCATTCTGGCAGATGGCACTGTCCTTCCCACC
CTGGTTTTCTACAGAGGGCAGATGGATCAGCCTGCTAACATGCCAGACTCCATATTGCTAGAGGCAAAGG
AGAGTGGCTACAGTGATGACGAGATCATGGAGCTGTGGTCAACTCGAGTGTGGCAGAAGCACACAGCTTG
CCAGCGCAGCAAAGGCATGCTTGTGATGGACTGTCATCGCACTCACTTGTCAGAAGAGGTACTGGCTATG
CTTAGTGCCTCTAGCACTTTGCCTGCAGTGGTCCCAGCAGGCTGTAGCTCCAAAATTCAGCCATTAGATG
TATGCATCAAAAGAACTGTCAAGAACTTCCTGCATAAAAAATGGAAGGAACAGGCTCGGGAAATGGCAGA
TACTGCATGTGATTCTGATGTCCTGCTTCAGCTGGTGCTTGTCTGGCTGGGTGAAGTGCTAGGTGTCATT
GGGGACTGTCCAGAGCTAGTTCAGCGCTCCTTCCTGGTGGCTAGTGTTCTGCCTGGCCCCGATGGCAACA
TTAACTCACCTACAAGAAATGCTGACATGCAGGAGGAGCTAATTGCCTCCCTAGAGGAGCAACTGAAGCT
GAGTGGGGAACATTCTGAGTCTTCCACTCCACGACCCAGATCATCTCCTGAAGAGACAATTGAGCCTGAA
AGTCTTCACCAGCTCTTTGAGGGTGAAAGTGAGACCGAGTCTTTCTATGGCTTTGAAGAAGCTGACCTAG
ATCTGATGGAGATTTAGTAATGAACTAGTCCGTAACTTGAAAGTATTTCGATTTCTTGGCTTTATATATC
TTGTGGAAAGGACGAGTTGCCAATATTGATGATCGCTTTACGCGTTAAGTCGACAATCAACCTCTGGATT
ACAAAATTTGTGAAAGATTGACTGGTATTCTTAACTATGTTGCTCCTTTTACGCTATGTGGATACGCTGC
TTTAATGCCTTTGTATCATGCTATTGCTTCCCGTATGGCTTTCATTTTCTCCTCCTTGTATAAATCCTGG
TTGCTGTCTCTTTATGAGGAGTTGTGGCCCGTTGTCAGGCAACGTGGCGTGGTGTGCACTGTGTTTGCTG
ACGCAACCCCCACTGGTTGGGGCATTGCCACCACCTGTCAGCTCCTTTCCGGGACTTTCGCTTTCCCCCT
CCCTATTGCCACGGCGGAACTCATCGCCGCCTGCCTTGCCCGCTGCTGGACAGGGGCTCGGCTGTTGGGC
ACTGACAATTCCGTGGTGTTGTCGGGGAAATCATCGTCCTTTCCTTGGCTGCTCGCCTGTGTTGCCACCT
GGATTCTGCGCGGGACGTCCTTCTGCTACGTCCCTTCGGCCCTCAATCCAGCGGACCTTCCTTCCCGCGG
CCTGCTGCCGGCTCTGCGGCCTCTTCCGCGTCTTCGCCTTCGCCCTCAGACGAGTCGGATCTCCCTTTGG
GCCGCCTCCCCGCGTCGACTTTAAGACCAATGACTTACAAGGCAGCTGTAGATCTTAGCCACTTTTTAAA
AGAAAAGGGGGGACTGGAAGGGCTAATTCACTCCCAACGAAGACAAGATCTGCTTTTTGCTTGTACTGGG
TCTCTCTGGTTAGACCAGATCTGAGCCTGGGAGCTCTCTGGCTAACTAGGGAACCCACTGCTTAAGCCTC
AATAAAGCTTGCCTTGAGTGCTTCAAGTAGTGTGTGCCCGTCTGTTGTGTGACTCTGGTAACTAGAGATC
CCTCAGACCCTTTTAGTCAGTGTGGAAAATCTCTAGCAGTACGTATAGTAGTTCATGTCATCTTATTATT
CAGTATTTATAACTTGCAAAGAAATGAATATCAGAGAGTGAGAGGAACTTGTTTATTGCAGCTTATAATG
GTTACAAATAAAGCAATAGCATCACAAATTTCACAAATAAAGCATTTTTTTCACTGCATTCTAGTTGTGG
TTTGTCCAAACTCATCAATGTATCTTATCATGTCTGGCTCTAGCTATCCCGCCCCTAACTCCGCCCATCC
CGCCCCTAACTCCGCCCAGTTCCGCCCATTCTCCGCCCCATGGCTGACTAATTTTTTTTATTTATGCAGA
GGCCGAGGCCGCCTCGGCCTCTGAGCTATTCCAGAAGTAGTGAGGAGGCTTTTTTGGAGGCCTAGGGACG
TACCCAATTCGCCCTATAGTGAGTCGTATTACGCGCGCTCACTGGCCGTCGTTTTACAACGTCGTGACTG
GGAAAACCCTGGCGTTACCCAACTTAATCGCCTTGCAGCACATCCCCCTTTCGCCAGCTGGCGTAATAGC
GAAGAGGCCCGCACCGATCGCCCTTCCCAACAGTTGCGCAGCCTGAATGGCGAATGGG
[124 nt withheld, positions 9929-10052]
C
[91 nt withheld, positions 10054-10144]
A
[49 nt withheld, positions 10146-10194]
CCTTTGACGTTGGAGTCCACGTTCTTT
[37 nt withheld, positions 10222-10258]
ACCCTATCTCGGTCTATTCTTTTGATTTATAAGGGATTTTGCCGATTTCGGCCTATTGGTTAAAAAATGA
GCTGATTTAACAAAAATTTAACGCGAATTTTAACAAAATATTAACGCTTACAATTTAGGTGGCACTTTTC
GGGGAAATGTGCGCGGAACCCCTATTTGTTTATTTTTCTAAATACATTCAAATATGTATCCGCTCATGAG
ACAATAACCCTGATAAATGCTTCAATAATATTGAAAAAGGAAGAGTATGAGTATTCAACATTTCCGTGTC
GCCCTTATTCCCTTTTTTGCGGCATTTTGCCTTCCTGTTTTTGCTCACCCAGAAACGCTGGTGAAAGTAA
AAGATGCTGAAGATCAGTTGGGTGCACGAGTGGGTTACATCGAACTGGATCTCAACAGCGGTAAGATCCT
TGAGAGTTTTCGCCCCGAAGAACGTTTTCCAATGATGAGCACTTTTAAAGTTCTGCTATGTGGCGCGGTA
TTATCCCGTATTGACGCCGGGCAAGAGCAACTCGGTCGCCGCATACACTATTCTCAGAATGACTTGGTTG
AGTACTCACCAGTCACAGAAAAGCATCTTACGGATGGCATGACAGTAAGAGAATTATGCAGTGCTGCCAT
AACCATGAGTGATAACACTGCGGCCAACTTACTTCTGACAACGATCGGAGGACCGAAGGAGCTAACCGCT
TTTTTGCACAACATGGGGGATCATGTAACTCGCCTTGATCGTTGGGAACCGGAGCTGAATGAAGCCATAC
CAAACGACGAGCGTGACACCACGATGCCTGTAGCAATGGCAACAACGTTGCGCAAACTATTAACTGGCGA
ACTACTTACTCTAGCTTCCCGGCAACAATTAATAGACTGGATGGAGGCGGATAAAGTTGCAGGACCACTT
CTGCGCTCGGCCCTTCCGGCTGGCTGGTTTATTGCTGATAAATCTGGAGCCGGTGAGCGTGGGTCTCGCG
GTATCATTGCAGCACTGGGGCCAGATGGTAAGCCCTCCCGTATCGTAGTTATCTACACGACGGGGAGTCA
GGCAACTATGGATGAACGAAATAGACAGATCGCTGAGATAGGTGCCTCACTGATTAAGCATTGGTAACTG
TCAGACCAAGTTTACTCATATATACTTTAGATTGATTTAAAACTTCATTTTTAATTTAAAAGGATCTAGG
TGAAGATCCTTTTTGATAATCTCATGACCAAAATCCCTTAACGTGAGTTTTCGTTCCACTGAGCGTCAGA
CCCCGTAGAAAAGATCAAAGGATCTTCTTGAGATCCTTTTTTTCTGCGCGTAATCTGCTGCTTGCAAACA
AAAAAACCACCGCTACCAGCGGTGGTTTGTTTGCCGGATCAAGAGCTACCAACTCTTTTTCCGAAGGTAA
CTGGCTTCAGCAGAGCGCAGATACCAAATACTGTTCTTCTAGTGTAGCCGTAGTTAGGCCACCACTTCAA
GAACTCTGTAGCACCGCCTACATACCTCGCTCTGCTAATCCTGTTACCAGTGGCTGCTGCCAGTGGCGAT
AAGTCGTGTCTTACCGGGTTGGACTCAAGACGATAGTTACCGGATAAGGCGCAGCGGTCGGGCTGAACGG
GGGGTTCGTGCACACAGCCCAGCTTGGAGCGAACGACCTACACCGAACTGAGATACCTACAGCGTGAGCT
ATGAGAAAGCGCCACGCTTCCCGAAGGGAGAAAGGCGGACAGGTATCCGGTAAGCGGCAGGGTCGGAACA
GGAGAGCGCACGAGGGAGCTTCCAGGGGGAAACGCCTGGTATCTTTATAGTCCTGTCGGGTTTCGCCACC
TCTGACTTGAGCGTCGATTTTTGTGATGCTCGTCAGGGGGGCGGAGCCTATGGAAAAACGCCAGCAACGC
GGCCTTTTTACGGTTCCTGGCCTTTTGCTGGCCTTTTGCTCACATGTTCTTTCCTGCGTTATCCCCTGAT
TCTGTGGATAACCGTATTACCGCCTTTGAGTGAGCTGATACCGCTCGCCGCAGCCGAACGACCGAGCGCA
GCGAGTCAGTGAGCGAGGAAGCGGAAGAGCGCCCAATACGCAAACCGCCTCTCCCCGCGCGTTGGCCGAT
TCATTAATGCAGCTGGCACGACAGGTTTCCCGACTGGAAAGCGGGCAGTGAGCGCAACGCAATTAATGTG
AGTTAGCTCACTCATTAGGCACCCCAGGCTTTACACTTTATGCTTCCGGCTCGTATGTTGTGTGGAATTG
TGAGCGGATAACAATTTCACACAGGAAACAGCTATGACCATGATTACGCCAAGCGCGCAATTAACCCTCA
CTAAAGGGAACAAAAGCTGGAGCTGCAAGC
