>Addgene plasmid #141816 | TFORF1352 | depositor partial sequence | sequence record 277585 | Insert
ACCGCCACCATGGCGGACACCGACCTGTTCATGGAATGTGAGGAGGAGGAGTTGGAGCCATGGCAGAAAA
TCAGTGATGTCATTGAGGACTCTGTAGTTGAAGATTATAATTCAGTGGATAAAACTACCACAGTTTCTGT
GAGCCAGCAGCCAGTCTCGGCTCCAGTGCCCATCGCTGCCCATGCTTCTGTTGCTGGGCACCTCTCTACA
TCCACCACCGTTAGTAGCAGCGGGGCACAGAACAGCGACAGTACAAAGAAGACTCTTGTCACACTAATTG
CCAACAACAATGCTGGCAATCCTTTGGTCCAGCAAGGTGGACAGCCACTCATCCTGACCCAGAATCCAGC
CCCAGGTCTGGGCACAATGGTTACTCAACCAGTATTGAGGCCTGTTCAGGTCATGCAGAATGCCAATCAT
GTGACTAGTTCCCCTGTGGCCTCACAACCAATATTTATCACTACGCAGGGATTTCCTGTAAGGAATGTCC
GGCCTGTACAAAATGCAATGAATCAGGTTGGGATTGTGCTGAACGTACAGCAAGGCCAAACGGTTAGACC
AATTACACTAGTTCCAGCCCCAGGTACCCAGTTTGTTAAGCCGACAGTTGGAGTTCCACAAGTGTTCTCC
CAGATGACCCCTGTGAGGCCAGGCTCCACAATGCCTGTGAGGCCCACCACCAACACCTTCACCACCGTCA
TCCCGGCCACTCTTACCATTCGAAGCACCGTCCCACAGTCCCAGTCCCAGCAGACCAAGTCCACTCCCAG
CACTTCTACCACTCCCACTGCCACACAGCCAACCTCACTGGGGCAACTAGCTGTTCAGTCTCCAGGCCAG
TCAAACCAGACCACGAATCCCAAGCTAGCTCCCTCCTTCCCCTCTCCACCTGCAGTGAGCATTGCCAGCT
TTGTCACTGTGAAGCGACCTGGTGTTACAGGCGAAAATAGCAATGAAGTGGCCAAATTGGTGAATACCCT
TAACACCATCCCTTCCCTGGGCCAGAGTCCTGGGCCAGTGGTGGTGTCCAACAACAGCTCTGCTCATGGC
TCTCAAAGAACCAGCGGACCTGAGTCTTCAATGAAAGTGACCTCTTCCATCCCAGTATTTGACCTCCAGG
ATGGTGGACGGAAAATATGTCCACGATGTAATGCTCAATTTCGTGTTACTGAAGCTTTGAGAGGTCACAT
GTGTTACTGTTGCCCAGAAATGGTTGAATACCAGAAGAAAGGAAAGTCCCTGGATTCAGAACCCAGTGTC
CCATCAGCAGCAAAGCCCCCATCCCCTGAGAAAACAGCTCCTGTTGCTTCCACACCCTCTTCTACACCTA
TTCCTGCTCTGTCACCGCCTACCAAAGTACCAGAACCAAATGAGAACGTGGGCGATGCCGTCCAGACCAA
ACTCATTATGCTTGTAGATGACTTCTACTATGGACGGGATGGTGGCAAAGTAGCCCAGCTCACAAATTTC
CCTAAGGTCGCCACATCTTTCCGATGCCCACATTGTACCAAAAGGCTAAAAAACAATATTCGATTCATGA
ACCATATGAAACACCACGTAGAACTCGATCAGCAGAACGGTGAGGTAGATGGTCACACTATCTGCCAGCA
CTGTTACCGCCAGTTTTCCACTCCCTTCCAGCTTCAGTGCCACTTGGAAAATGTTCATAGTCCCTATGAA
TCTACTACCAAGTGCAAGATCTGTGAATGGGCGTTTGAAAGTGAGCCACTATTTCTCCAGCATATGAAGG
ATACTCATAAGCCTGGAGAGATGCCTTATGTTTGCCAGGTGTGTCAATATCGCTCCTCACTCTACTCTGA
GGTAGATGTCCATTTTCGGATGATCCATGAGGATACCCGGCATCTGCTCTGCCCTTATTGCCTGAAGGTC
TTCAAAAATGGCAATGCATTCCAACAGCATTACATGAGGCACCAGAAGAGAAATGTTTATCACTGCAACA
AATGCCGGCTGCAGTTTCTCTTTGCCAAGGACAAAATTGAACACAAGCTTCAACACCATAAAACCTTCCG
TAAACCCAAGCAGCTGGAGGGCTTGAAACCAGGCACCAAGGTGACAATCCGGGCTTCCCGAGGGCAGCCA
CGAACTGTTCCTGTATCCTCTAATGATACACCTCCCAGCGCCTTGCAGGAGGCAGCACCGCTGACCTCCT
CAATGGACCCTCTGCCTGTCTTCCTTTATCCCCCTGTCCAGCGCAGCATCCAGAAGAGAGCTGTTAGGAA
AATGAGTGTCATGGGCCGGCAGACATGCCTGGAGTGCAGCTTCGAGATCCCAGACTTCCCTAATCATTTC
CCTACTTACGTACACTGCTCTCTGTGTCGCTATAGCACCTGCTGTTCTCGAGCTTATGCCAACCACATGA
TCAACAATCATGTTCCACGGAAGAGCCCCAAGTATTTGGCTTTGTTTAAAAATTCTGTGAGTGGAATCAA
GCTGGCCTGCACTTCATGTACCTTTGTTACCTCTGTGGGCGATGCTATGGCCAAGCATTTGGTATTCAAC
CCCTCTCACAGATCCAGCAGCATCCTGCCACGGGGACTCACTTGGATAGCTCACTCAAGGCATGGCCAGA
CTCGTGACCGAGTGCATGACCGGAACGTGAAGAATATGTACCCTCCTCCTTCCTTCCCCACTAACAAAGC
TGCCACTGTGAAATCTGCGGGGGCCACCCCAGCTGAGCCTGAAGAGCTACTAACTCCCTTAGCCCCAGCA
CTCCCATCACCAGCCTCAACTGCAACCCCACCACCAACCCCCACTCACCCGCAGGCTTTAGCCCTTCCAC
CGCTGGCTACAGAGGGAGCCGAATGTCTGAATGTTGATGATCAGGATGAAGGGAGCCCAGTCACCCAAGA
ACCTGAGCTAGCATCAGGTGGTGGTGGTAGTGGTGGAGTTGGCAAAAAGGAGCAGCTGTCTGTGAAGAAG
CTTCGAGTAGTACTGTTTGCTCTATGCTGCAATACAGAACAGGCAGCTGAACACTTCCGAAATCCCCAGC
GACGTATTCGCCGTTGGCTTCGACGTTTCCAGGCCTCCCAGGGGGAGAATCTAGAGGGCAAATATCTGAG
CTTTGAGGCAGAAGAGAAACTGGCTGAGTGGGTGCTAACCCAGCGCGAACAACAGCTACCTGTAAATGAG
GAGACCTTGTTCCAGAAGGCCACCAAAATAGGACGTTCTTTGGAAGGGGGGTTTAAGATCTCCTATGAGT
GGGCTGTGCGTTTCATGCTGCGGCACCACCTGACTCCCCATGCCCGGCGAGCTGTGGCCCACACCCTACC
TAAGGATGTAGCAGAGAATGCAGGACTCTTCATTGATTTTGTACAACGGCAGATTCACAACCAGGACTTA
CCCTTGTCTATGATTGTGGCTATTGATGAGATCTCTTTGTTCCTGGATACAGAGGTGCTGAGCAGTGATG
ATCGAAAGGAGAATGCCCTGCAGACAGTGGGCACAGGGGAACCTTGGTGTGATGTAGTCCTAGCCATTCT
GGCAGATGGCACTGTCCTTCCCACCCTGGTTTTCTACAGAGGGCAGATGGATCAGCCTGCTAACATGCCA
GACTCCATATTGCTAGAGGCAAAGGAGAGTGGCTACAGTGATGACGAGATCATGGAGCTGTGGTCAACTC
GAGTGTGGCAGAAGCACACAGCTTGCCAGCGCAGCAAAGGCATGCTTGTGATGGACTGTCATCGCACTCA
CTTGTCAGAAGAGGTACTGGCTATGCTTAGTGCCTCTAGCACTTTGCCTGCAGTGGTCCCAGCAGGCTGT
AGCTCCAAAATTCAGCCATTAGATGTATGCATCAAAAGAACTGTCAAGAACTTCCTGCATAAAAAATGGA
AGGAACAGGCTCGGGAAATGGCAGATACTGCATGTGATTCTGATGTCCTGCTTCAGCTGGTGCTTGTCTG
GCTGGGTGAAGTGCTAGGTGTCATTGGGGACTGTCCAGAGCTAGTTCAGCGCTCCTTCCTGGTGGCTAGT
GTTCTGCCTGGCCCCGATGGCAACATTAACTCACCTACAAGAAATGCTGACATGCAGGAGGAGCTAATTG
CCTCCCTAGAGGAGCAACTGAAGCTGAGTGGGGAACATTCTGAGTCTTCCACTCCACGACCCAGATCATC
TCCTGAAGAGACAATTGAGCCTGAAAGTCTTCACCAGCTCTTTGAGGGTGAAAGTGAGACCGAGTCTTTC
TATGGCTTTGAAGAAGCTGACCTAGATCTGATGGAGATTTAGTAATGAACTAGTCCGTAACTTGAAAGTA
TTTCGATTTCTTGGCTTTATATATCTTGTGGAAAGGACGAGTTGCCAATATTGATGATCGCTTT
