>Addgene plasmid #141816 | TFORF1352 | depositor partial sequence | sequence record 277586 | Barcode
GTTGCCAATATTGATGATCGCTTT
